Addgene plasmid #168858: pEntry_SARS-CoV-1-ORF8a
Purpose: Gateway-compatible Entry vector
Depositing lab: Pascal Falter-Braun. Depositing organization: Helmholtz Munich. Publication: A resource of human coronavirus protein-coding sequences in a flexible, multipurpose Gateway Entry clone collection. Weller B, Lin CW, Pogoutse O, Sauer M, Marin-de la Rosa N, Strobel A, Young V, Knapp JJ, Rayhan A, Falter C, Kim DK, Roth FP, Falter-Braun P. G3 (Bethesda). 2023 Jul 5;13(7):jkad105. doi: 10.1093/g3journal/jkad105. PubMed 37267226.
Backbone
  Vector backbone: pENTR223.1*SfiI
  Backbone size w/o insert (bp): 2800
  Vector type: Gateway-compatible Entry vector
Growth in bacteria
  Bacterial resistance: Spectinomycin, 50 μg/mL
  Growth temperature: 37°C
  Growth strain: DH5alpha
  Copy number: High Copy
Gene/Insert
  Gene/Insert name: SARS-CoV-1-ORF8a (alt name: ORF8a)
  Species: Other
  Insert size (bp): 120
  Entrez Gene: ORF8a (a.k.a. sars8a)
  Cloning method: Restriction Enzyme; 5′ cloning site SfiI (unknown if destroyed); 3′ cloning site SfiI (unknown if destroyed)
  Sequencing primers: 5′ M13 uni (-21); 3′ M13 rev (-29)
Resource information
  A portion of this plasmid was derived from a plasmid made by: Synthesized by Twist Bioscience
Terms and licenses: Academic/Nonprofit Terms; Industry Terms: Not Available to Industry
Depositor comments: 5'-linker: SfiI-BamHI-ATG-BamHI (GGCCGTCAaggccaggatccatgggatcc), 3'-linker: PacI-TAA-AsiSI-SfiI (cttaatTAAgacgcgatcgcggcctcatGGGCC).
How to cite: pEntry_SARS-CoV-1-ORF8a was a gift from Pascal Falter-Braun (Addgene plasmid # 168858 ; http://n2t.net/addgene:168858 ; RRID:Addgene_168858)
