[The description below was written by a language model from this plasmid's Addgene catalogue record and pLannotate feature annotations shown in this document.]
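Description:
pEntry_SARS-CoV-1-ORF8a is a Gateway-compatible Entry clone built on the pENTR223.1*SfiI backbone, carrying the coding sequence for the SARS-CoV-1 accessory protein ORF8a. It is a small bacterial plasmid (the sequenced record is just under 3 kb) that is maintained in E. coli at high copy through a ColE1/pUC-type origin and selected with spectinomycin via the aadA aminoglycoside adenylyltransferase gene. A class 1 integron Pc promoter fragment and a short gentamicin acetyltransferase remnant lie near the marker, consistent with an integron-derived resistance cassette. Small lacI and lacZα fragments are also annotated and appear to be non-functional backbone leftovers.

The roughly 120 bp insert was synthesized commercially and cloned between two SfiI sites, placing it between attL1 and attL2, the recombination sites used in the LR Clonase reaction to move an ORF into attR-containing Destination vectors. According to the depositor, the 5′ linker supplies BamHI sites flanking an ATG, and the 3′ linker contains PacI and AsiSI sites around a TAA stop codon, an arrangement that gives restriction handles at both ends of the ORF. The rrnB T1 and T2 terminators sit upstream of attL1 and insulate the cassette from read-through transcription. A T7 promoter lies just outside attL2, pointing back toward the insert. No promoter is positioned to express the ORF in the sense direction, so this is a shuttle rather than an expression construct. It belongs to a collection of human coronavirus protein-coding Entry clones intended for flexible transfer into expression or assay vectors of the user's choice.
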