Features (pLannotate 1.2.2; 12 found; start..end, strand, type, name):
     94..150     +  CDS            GmR (fragment): gentamycin acetyltransferase; aacC1; confers resistance to gentamycin
    157..948     +  CDS            SmR: aminoglycoside adenylyltransferase (Murphy, 1985); aadA; confers resistance to spectinomycin and streptomycin
   1041..1629    +  rep_origin     ori: high-copy-number ColE1/pMB1/pBR322/pUC origin of replication
   1812..1904    +  CDS            lacI (fragment): lac repressor; lacI; The lac repressor binds to the lac operator to inhibit transcription in E. coli. This inhibition can be relieved by adding lactose or isopropyl-β-D-thiogalactopyranoside (IPTG).
   1959..1986    -  terminator     rrnB T2 terminator: transcription terminator T2 from the E. coli rrnB gene
   2118..2161    +  terminator     rrnB T1 terminator: Escherichia coli rrnB; transcription terminator T1 from the E. coli rrnB gene
   2208..2244    -  CDS            lacZα (fragment): LacZα fragment of β-galactosidase; lacZ fragment
   2260..2356    +  protein_bind   attL1: mutant version of attL; recombination site for the Gateway® LR reaction LR Clonase™
   2389..2502    +  CDS            NS8A_SARS: Protein inferred from homology: Swiss-Prot protein existence level 3. From Severe acute respiratory syndrome coronavirus (SARS-CoV).
   2534..2632    -  protein_bind   attL2: mutant version of attL; recombination site for the Gateway® LR reaction LR Clonase™
   2650..2668    -  promoter       T7 promoter: promoter for bacteriophage T7 RNA polymerase
   2858..2881    +  promoter       Pc promoter (fragment): intI1 (promoter lies within the coding sequence); class 1 integron promoter
>Addgene plasmid #168858 | pEntry_SARS-CoV-1-ORF8a | addgene full sequence | sequence record 479281 | Addgene NGS Result
GTTTTCATGGCTTGTTATGACTGTTTTTTTGGGGTACAGTCTATGCCTCGGGCATCCAAGCAGCAAGCGC
GTTACGCCGTGGGTCGATGTTTGATGTTATGGAGCAGCAACGATGTTACGCAGCAGGGCAGTCGCCCTAA
AACAAAGTTAAACATTATGAGGGAAGCGGTGATCGCCGAAGTATCGACTCAACTATCAGAGGTAGTTGGC
GTCATCGAGCGCCATCTCGAACCGACGTTGCTGGCCGTACATTTGTACGGCTCCGCAGTGGATGGCGGCC
TGAAGCCACACAGTGATATTGATTTGCTGGTTACGGTGACCGTAAGGCTTGATGAAACAACGCGGCGAGC
TTTGATCAACGACCTTTTGGAAACTTCGGCTTCCCCTGGAGAGAGCGAGATTCTCCGCGCTGTAGAAGTC
ACCATTGTTGTGCACGACGACATCATTCCGTGGCGTTATCCAGCTAAGCGCGAACTGCAATTTGGAGAAT
GGCAGCGCAATGACATTCTTGCAGGTATCTTCGAGCCAGCCACGATCGACATTGATCTGGCTATCTTGCT
GACAAAAGCAAGAGAACATAGCGTTGCCTTGGTAGGTCCAGCGGCGGAGGAACTCTTTGATCCGGTTCCT
GAACAGGATCTATTTGAGGCGCTAAATGAAACCTTAACGCTATGGAACTCGCCGCCCGACTGGGCTGGCG
ATGAGCGAAATGTAGTGCTTACGTTGTCCCGCATTTGGTACAGCGCAGTAACCGGCAAAATCGCGCCGAA
GGATGTCGCTGCCGACTGGGCAATGGAGCGCCTGCCGGCCCAGTATCAGCCCGTCATACTTGAAGCTAGA
CAGGCTTATCTTGGACAAGAAGAAGATCGCTTGGCCTCGCGCGCAGATCAGTTGGAAGAATTTGTCCACT
ACGTGAAAGGCGAGATCACCAAGGTAGTCGGCAAATAACCCTCGAGCCACCCATGACCAAAATCCCTTAA
CGTGAGTTACGCGTCGTTCCACTGAGCGTCAGACCCCGTAGAAAAGATCAAAGGATCTTCTTGAGATCCT
TTTTTTCTGCGCGTAATCTGCTGCTTGCAAACAAAAAAACCACCGCTACCAGCGGTGGTTTGTTTGCCGG
ATCAAGAGCTACCAACTCTTTTTCCGAAGGTAACTGGCTTCAGCAGAGCGCAGATACCAAATACTGTTCT
TCTAGTGTAGCCGTAGTTAGGCCACCACTTCAAGAACTCTGTAGCACCGCCTACATACCTCGCTCTGCTA
ATCCTGTTACCAGTGGCTGCTGCCAGTGGCGATAAGTCGTGTCTTACCGGGTTGGACTCAAGACGATAGT
TACCGGATAAGGCGCAGCGGTCGGGCTGAACGGGGGGTTCGTGCACACAGCCCAGCTTGGAGCGAACGAC
CTACACCGAACTGAGATACCTACAGCGTGAGCTATGAGAAAGCGCCACGCTTCCCGAAGGGAGAAAGGCG
GACAGGTATCCGGTAAGCGGCAGGGTCGGAACAGGAGAGCGCACGAGGGAGCTTCCAGGGGGAAACGCCT
GGTATCTTTATAGTCCTGTCGGGTTTCGCCACCTCTGACTTGAGCGTCGATTTTTGTGATGCTCGTCAGG
GGGGCGGAGCCTATGGAAAAACGCCAGCAACGCGGCCTTTTTACGGTTCCTGGCCTTTTGCTGGCCTTTT
GCTCACATGTTCTTTCCTGCGTTATCCCCTGATTCTGTGGATAACCGTATTACCGCCTTTGAGTGAGCTG
ATACCGCTCGCCGCAGCCGAACGACCGAGCGCAGCGAGTCAGTGAGCGAGGAAGCGGAAGAGCGCCCAAT
ACGCAAACCGCCTCTCCCCGCGCGTTGGCCGATTCATTAATGCAGCTGGCACGACAGGTTTCCCGACTGG
AAAGCGGGCAGTGAGCGCAACGCAATTAATACGCGTACCGCTAGCCAGGAAGAGTTTGTAGAAACGCAAA
AAGGCCATCCGTCAGGATGGCCTTCTGCTTAGTTTGATGCCTGGCAGTTTATGGCGGGCGTCCTGCCCGC
CACCCTCCGGGCCGTTGCTTCACAACGTTCAAATCCGCTCCCGGCGGATTTGTCCTACTCAGGAGAGCGT
TCACCGACAAACAACAGATAAAACGAAAGGCCCAGTCTTCCGACTGAGCCTTTCGTTTTATTTGATGCCT
GGCAGTTCCCTACTCTCGCGTTAACGCTAGCATGGATGTTTTCCCAGTCACGACGTTGTAAAACGACGGC
CAGTCTTAAGCTCGGGCCCCAAATAATGATTTTATTTTGACTGATAGTGACCTGTTCGTTGCAACAAATT
GATGAGCAATGCTTTTTTATAATGCCAACTTTGTACAAAAAAGCAGAAGGGCCGTCAAGGCCAGGATCCA
TGGGATCCAAACTTCTCATTGTTTTGACTTGTATTTCTCTATGCAGTTGCATATGCACTGTAGTACAGCG
CTGTGCATCTAATAAACCTCATGTGCTTGAAGATCCTTGTAAGGTACAACACCTTAATTAAGACGCGATC
GCGGCCTCATGGGCCCAGCTTTCTTGTACAAAGTTGGCATTATAAAAAATAATTGCTCATCAATTTGTTG
CAACGAACAGGTCACTATCAGTCAAAATAAAATCATTATTTGCCATCCAGCTGATATCCCCTATAGTGAG
TCGTATTACATGGTCATAGCTGTTTCCTGGCAGCTCTGGCCCGTGTCTCAAAATCTCTGATGTTACATTG
CACAAGATAAAAATATATCATCATGCCTCCTCTAGACCAGCCAGGACAGAAATGCCTCGACTTCGCTGCT
ACCCAAGGTTGCCGGGTGACGCACACCGTGGAAACGGATGAAGGCACGAACCCAGTGGACATAAGCCTGT
TCGGTTCGTAAGCTGTAATGCAAGTAGCGTATGCGCTCACGCAACTGGTCCAGAACCTTGACCGAACGCA
GCGGTGGTAACGGCGCAGTGGCG
