>Addgene plasmid #168858 | pEntry_SARS-CoV-1-ORF8a | depositor partial sequence | sequence record 327280 | gene-specific Insert sequence
AAACTTCTCATTGTTTTGACTTGTATTTCTCTATGCAGTTGCATATGCACTGTAGTACAGCGCTGTGCAT
CTAATAAACCTCATGTGCTTGAAGATCCTTGTAAGGTACAACAC
